Addgene plasmid #107082: pET15b-YS1
Purpose: S. solfataricus PCNA1 fused at the C-terminus of YPet
Depositing lab: Teruyuki Nagamune. Depositing organization: The University of Tokyo. Publication: Three proliferating cell nuclear antigen homologues from Metallosphaera sedula form a head-to-tail heterotrimer. Iwata F, Hirakawa H, Nagamune T. Sci Rep. 2016 May 27;6:26588. doi: 10.1038/srep26588. PubMed 27228945.
Backbone
  Vector backbone: pET-15b
  Backbone manufacturer: Merck Millipore
  Backbone size w/o insert (bp): 5700
  Total vector size (bp): 7200
  Modifications to backbone: NcoI site was removed and a stop codon was inserted after BamHI site.
  Vector type: Bacterial Expression
Growth in bacteria
  Bacterial resistance: Ampicillin, 100 μg/mL
  Growth temperature: 37°C
  Growth strain: DH5alpha
  Growth instructions: Supplement with 1% glucose is recommended to suppress leaky expression.
  Copy number: Low Copy
Gene/Insert
  Gene/Insert name: S. solfataricus PCNA1 fused to YPet (alt name: YPet-SsoPCNA1)
  Species: Synthetic
  Insert size (bp): 1600
  Promoter: T7 promoter
  Tag / fusion protein: His6 tag (N terminal on backbone)
  Cloning method: Restriction Enzyme; 5′ cloning site NcoI (not destroyed); 3′ cloning site BamHI (not destroyed)
  Sequencing primers: 5′ T7; 3′ T7 Terminal
Terms and licenses: Academic/Nonprofit Terms; Industry Terms: Not Available to Industry
How to cite: pET15b-YS1 was a gift from Teruyuki Nagamune (Addgene plasmid # 107082 ; http://n2t.net/addgene:107082 ; RRID:Addgene_107082)
