[The description below was written by a language model from this plasmid's Addgene catalogue record and pLannotate feature annotations shown in this document.]
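Description:
pET15b-YS1 is a bacterial expression plasmid of about 7.2 kb built on a modified pET-15b backbone, in which the NcoI site was removed and a stop codon was added after the BamHI site. It replicates in E. coli from a pBR322-type ColE1 origin. The bom region and the rop gene are also present, and rop keeps the plasmid at low copy number, as the record lists. Selection is by ampicillin through the bla β-lactamase gene. The tetracycline-resistance fragments and tet promoter found by annotation are non-functional remnants of the pBR322 ancestry of the backbone.

The payload is a roughly 1.6 kb synthetic fusion cloned between NcoI and BamHI. It encodes the yellow fluorescent protein YPet followed, after a short linker, by PCNA1 from Sulfolobus (Saccharolobus) solfataricus, one of the three sliding-clamp subunits that assemble into the archaeal heterotrimeric PCNA ring. The backbone supplies an N-terminal His6 tag and a thrombin cleavage site upstream of YPet, allowing metal-affinity purification and optional tag removal. The short "capTEV" annotation most likely corresponds to this His-tag region. Transcription is driven by a T7 promoter with an adjacent lac operator and ends at the T7 terminator. The plasmid-borne lacI gene supplies repressor, so expression is IPTG-inducible in a host that provides T7 RNA polymerase. The small "SET1" fragment downstream of the insert is probably residual vector sequence lying after the stop codon.

The associated publication concerns heterotrimer formation by archaeal PCNA homologues. The fluorescently tagged subunit was therefore probably produced for fluorescence-based assays of PCNA subunit assembly, though the record does not describe the specific assay.
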