Features (pLannotate 1.2.2; 21 found; start..end, strand, type, name):
    104..208     +  promoter       AmpR promoter: bla
    209..1069    +  CDS            AmpR: β-lactamase; bla; confers resistance to ampicillin, carbenicillin, and related antibiotics
   1240..1828    +  rep_origin     ori: high-copy-number ColE1/pMB1/pBR322/pUC origin of replication
   2014..2153    -  misc_feature   bom: basis of mobility region from pBR322
   2255..2446    -  CDS            rop: Rop protein, which maintains plasmids at low copy number; rop
   2463..2843    +  CDS            YPB1_ECOLX: Protein predicted: Swiss-Prot protein existence level 4. From Escherichia coli.
   3085..3709    -  CDS            TcR (fragment): tetracycline efflux protein; tet; confers resistance to tetracycline
   3724..3745    -  protein_bind   CAP binding site: CAP binding activates transcription in the presence of cAMP. E. coli catabolite activator protein
   3758..4840    -  CDS            lacI: lac repressor; lacI; The lac repressor binds to the lac operator to inhibit transcription in E. coli. This inhibition can be relieved by adding lactose or isopropyl-β-D-thiogalactopyranoside (IPTG).
   4841..4918    -  promoter       lacI promoter: lacI
   4926..5205    -  CDS            TcR (fragment): tetracycline efflux protein; tet; confers resistance to tetracycline
   5227..5245    +  promoter       T7 promoter: promoter for bacteriophage T7 RNA polymerase
   5246..5270    +  protein_bind   lac operator: The lac repressor binds to the lac operator to inhibit transcription in E. coli. This inhibition can be relieved by adding lactose or isopropyl-β-D-thiogalactopyranoside (IPTG). lac repressor encoded by lacI
   5325..5341    +  CDS            capTEV™ (fragment): composite tag for in vivo biotinylation, TEV protease cleavage, and 6xHis tagging
   5352..5369    +  CDS            thrombin site: thrombin recognition and cleavage site
   5376..6092    +  CDS            YPet: YPet is a basic (constitutively fluorescent) yellow fluorescent protein published in 2005, derived from Aequorea victoria. It has moderate acid sensitivity.
   6126..6872    +  CDS            pcn1: PCNA1_SACS2 - Also known as pcnA-like. Experimental evidence at protein level: Swiss-Prot protein existence level 1. One of the sliding clamp subunits that acts as a moving platform for DNA processing. Responsible for tethering the catalytic subunit of DNA polymerase to DNA during high-speed replication. Heterotrimer stimulates the Holliday junction resolvase Hjc. DNA polymerase I, DNA ligase and the flap endonuclease may be constitutively associated with the PCNA heterotrimer forming a scanning complex able to couple DNA synthesis and Okazaki fragment maturation. From Saccharolobus solfataric
   6886..6932    +  CDS            SET1 (fragment): solubility-enhancement tag derived from T7 phage gene 10B
   6940..6987    +  terminator     T7 terminator: transcription terminator for bacteriophage T7 RNA polymerase
   7010..7114    -  CDS            TcR (fragment): tetracycline efflux protein; tet; confers resistance to tetracycline
   7162..7190    -  promoter       tet promoter: E. coli promoter for tetracycline efflux protein gene
>Addgene plasmid #107082 | pET15b-YS1 | addgene full sequence | sequence record 204647 | Addgene NGS Result
TTCTTGAAGACGAAAGGGCCTCGTGATACGCCTATTTTTATAGGTTAATGTCATGATAATAATGGTTTCT
TAGACGTCAGGTGGCACTTTTCGGGGAAATGTGCGCGGAACCCCTATTTGTTTATTTTTCTAAATACATT
CAAATATGTATCCGCTCATGAGACAATAACCCTGATAAATGCTTCAATAATATTGAAAAAGGAAGAGTAT
GAGTATTCAACATTTCCGTGTCGCCCTTATTCCCTTTTTTGCGGCATTTTGCCTTCCTGTTTTTGCTCAC
CCAGAAACGCTGGTGAAAGTAAAAGATGCTGAAGATCAGTTGGGTGCACGAGTGGGTTACATCGAACTGG
ATCTCAACAGCGGTAAGATCCTTGAGAGTTTTCGCCCCGAAGAACGTTTTCCAATGATGAGCACTTTTAA
AGTTCTGCTATGTGGCGCGGTATTATCCCGTGTTGACGCCGGGCAAGAGCAACTCGGTCGCCGCATACAC
TATTCTCAGAATGACTTGGTTGAGTACTCACCAGTCACAGAAAAGCATCTTACGGATGGCATGACAGTAA
GAGAATTATGCAGTGCTGCCATAACCATGAGTGATAACACTGCGGCCAACTTACTTCTGACAACGATCGG
AGGACCGAAGGAGCTAACCGCTTTTTTGCACAACATGGGGGATCATGTAACTCGCCTTGATCGTTGGGAA
CCGGAGCTGAATGAAGCCATACCAAACGACGAGCGTGACACCACGATGCCTGCAGCAATGGCAACAACGT
TGCGCAAACTATTAACTGGCGAACTACTTACTCTAGCTTCCCGGCAACAATTAATAGACTGGATGGAGGC
GGATAAAGTTGCAGGACCACTTCTGCGCTCGGCCCTTCCGGCTGGCTGGTTTATTGCTGATAAATCTGGA
GCCGGTGAGCGTGGGTCTCGCGGTATCATTGCAGCACTGGGGCCAGATGGTAAGCCCTCCCGTATCGTAG
TTATCTACACGACGGGGAGTCAGGCAACTATGGATGAACGAAATAGACAGATCGCTGAGATAGGTGCCTC
ACTGATTAAGCATTGGTAACTGTCAGACCAAGTTTACTCATATATACTTTAGATTGATTTAAAACTTCAT
TTTTAATTTAAAAGGATCTAGGTGAAGATCCTTTTTGATAATCTCATGACCAAAATCCCTTAACGTGAGT
TTTCGTTCCACTGAGCGTCAGACCCCGTAGAAAAGATCAAAGGATCTTCTTGAGATCCTTTTTTTCTGCG
CGTAATCTGCTGCTTGCAAACAAAAAAACCACCGCTACCAGCGGTGGTTTGTTTGCCGGATCAAGAGCTA
CCAACTCTTTTTCCGAAGGTAACTGGCTTCAGCAGAGCGCAGATACCAAATACTGTCCTTCTAGTGTAGC
CGTAGTTAGGCCACCACTTCAAGAACTCTGTAGCACCGCCTACATACCTCGCTCTGCTAATCCTGTTACC
AGTGGCTGCTGCCAGTGGCGATAAGTCGTGTCTTACCGGGTTGGACTCAAGACGATAGTTACCGGATAAG
GCGCAGCGGTCGGGCTGAACGGGGGGTTCGTGCACACAGCCCAGCTTGGAGCGAACGACCTACACCGAAC
TGAGATACCTACAGCGTGAGCTATGAGAAAGCGCCACGCTTCCCGAAGGGAGAAAGGCGGACAGGTATCC
GGTAAGCGGCAGGGTCGGAACAGGAGAGCGCACGAGGGAGCTTCCAGGGGGAAACGCCTGGTATCTTTAT
AGTCCTGTCGGGTTTCGCCACCTCTGACTTGAGCGTCGATTTTTGTGATGCTCGTCAGGGGGGCGGAGCC
TATGGAAAAACGCCAGCAACGCGGCCTTTTTACGGTTCCTGGCCTTTTGCTGGCCTTTTGCTCACATGTT
CTTTCCTGCGTTATCCCCTGATTCTGTGGATAACCGTATTACCGCCTTTGAGTGAGCTGATACCGCTCGC
CGCAGCCGAACGACCGAGCGCAGCGAGTCAGTGAGCGAGGAAGCGGAAGAGCGCCTGATGCGGTATTTTC
TCCTTACGCATCTGTGCGGTATTTCACACCGCAATGGTGCACTCTCAGTACAATCTGCTCTGATGCCGCA
TAGTTAAGCCAGTATACACTCCGCTATCGCTACGTGACTGGGTCATGGCTGCGCCCCGACACCCGCCAAC
ACCCGCTGACGCGCCCTGACGGGCTTGTCTGCTCCCGGCATCCGCTTACAGACAAGCTGTGACCGTCTCC
GGGAGCTGCATGTGTCAGAGGTTTTCACCGTCATCACCGAAACGCGCGAGGCAGCTGCGGTAAAGCTCAT
CAGCGTGGTCGTGAAGCGATTCACAGATGTCTGCCTGTTCATCCGCGTCCAGCTCGTTGAGTTTCTCCAG
AAGCGTTAATGTCTGGCTTCTGATAAAGCGGGCCATGTTAAGGGCGGTTTTTTCCTGTTTGGTCACTGAT
GCCTCCGTGTAAGGGGGATTTCTGTTCATGGGGGTAATGATACCGATGAAACGAGAGAGGATGCTCACGA
TACGGGTTACTGATGATGAACATGCCCGGTTACTGGAACGTTGTGAGGGTAAACAACTGGCGGTATGGAT
GCGGCGGGACCAGAGAAAAATCACTCAGGGTCAATGCCAGCGCTTCGTTAATACAGATGTAGGTGTTCCA
CAGGGTAGCCAGCAGCATCCTGCGATGCAGATCCGGAACATAATGGTGCAGGGCGCTGACTTCCGCGTTT
CCAGACTTTACGAAACACGGAAACCGAAGACCATTCATGTTGTTGCTCAGGTCGCAGACGTTTTGCAGCA
GCAGTCGCTTCACGTTCGCTCGCGTATCGGTGATTCATTCTGCTAACCAGTAAGGCAACCCCGCCAGCCT
AGCCGGGTCCTCAACGACAGGAGCACGATCATGCGCACCCGTGGCCAGGACCCAACGCTGCCCGAGATGC
GCCGCGTGCGGCTGCTGGAGATGGCGGACGCGATGGATATGTTCTGCCAAGGGTTGGTTTGCGCATTCAC
AGTTCTCCGCAAGAATTGATTGGCTCCAATTCTTGGAGTGGTGAATCCGTTAGCGAGGTGCCGCCGGCTT
CCATTCAGGTCGAGGTGGCCCGGCTCCATGCACCGCGACGCAACGCGGGGAGGCAGACAAGGTATAGGGC
GGCGCCTACAATCCATGCCAACCCGTTCCATGTGCTCGCCGAGGCGGCATAAATCGCCGTGACGATCAGC
GGTCCAATGATCGAAGTTAGGCTGGTAAGAGCCGCGAGCGATCCTTGAAGCTGTCCCTGATGGTCGTCAT
CTACCTGCCTGGACAGCATGGCCTGCAACGCGGGCATCCCGATGCCGCCGGAAGCGAGAAGAATCATAAT
GGGGAAGGCCATCCAGCCTCGCGTCGCGAACGCCAGCAAGACGTAGCCCAGCGCGTCGGCCGCCATGCCG
GCGATAATGGCCTGCTTCTCGCCGAAACGTTTGGTGGCGGGACCAGTGACGAAGGCTTGAGCGAGGGCGT
GCAAGATTCCGAATACCGCAAGCGACAGGCCGATCATCGTCGCGCTCCAGCGAAAGCGGTCCTCGCCGAA
AATGACCCAGAGCGCTGCCGGCACCTGTCCTACGAGTTGCATGATAAAGAAGACAGTCATAAGTGCGGCG
ACGATAGTCATGCCCCGCGCCCACCGGAAGGAGCTGACTGGGTTGAAGGCTCTCAAGGGCATCGGTCGAG
ATCCCGGTGCCTAATGAGTGAGCTAACTTACATTAATTGCGTTGCGCTCACTGCCCGCTTTCCAGTCGGG
AAACCTGTCGTGCCAGCTGCATTAATGAATCGGCCAACGCGCGGGGAGAGGCGGTTTGCGTATTGGGCGC
CAGGGTGGTTTTTCTTTTCACCAGTGAGACGGGCAACAGCTGATTGCCCTTCACCGCCTGGCCCTGAGAG
AGTTGCAGCAAGCGGTCCACGCTGGTTTGCCCCAGCAGGCGAAAATCCTGTTTGATGGTGGTTAACGGCG
GGATATAACATGAGCTGTCTTCGGTATCGTCGTATCCCACTACCGAGATATCCGCACCAACGCGCAGCCC
GGACTCGGTAATGGCGCGCATTGCGCCCAGCGCCATCTGATCGTTGGCAACCAGCATCGCAGTGGGAACG
ATGCCCTCATTCAGCATTTGCATGGTTTGTTGAAAACCGGACATGGCACTCCAGTCGCCTTCCCGTTCCG
CTATCGGCTGAATTTGATTGCGAGTGAGATATTTATGCCAGCCAGCCAGACGCAGACGCGCCGAGACAGA
ACTTAATGGGCCCGCTAACAGCGCGATTTGCTGGTGACCCAATGCGACCAGATGCTCCACGCCCAGTCGC
GTACCGTCTTCATGGGAGAAAATAATACTGTTGATGGGTGTCTGGTCAGAGACATCAAGAAATAACGCCG
GAACATTAGTGCAGGCAGCTTCCACAGCAATGGCATCCTGGTCATCCAGCGGATAGTTAATGATCAGCCC
ACTGACGCGTTGCGCGAGAAGATTGTGCACCGCCGCTTTACAGGCTTCGACGCCGCTTCGTTCTACCATC
GACACCACCACGCTGGCACCCAGTTGATCGGCGCGAGATTTAATCGCCGCGACAATTTGCGACGGCGCGT
GCAGGGCCAGACTGGAGGTGGCAACGCCAATCAGCAACGACTGTTTGCCCGCCAGTTGTTGTGCCACGCG
GTTGGGAATGTAATTCAGCTCCGCCATCGCCGCTTCCACTTTTTCCCGCGTTTTCGCAGAAACGTGGCTG
GCCTGGTTCACCACGCGGGAAACGGTCTGATAAGAGACACCGGCATACTCTGCGACATCGTATAACGTTA
CTGGTTTCACATTCACCACCCTGAATTGACTCTCTTCCGGGCGCTATCATGCCATACCGCGAAAGGTTTT
GCGCCATTCGATGGTGTCCGGGATCTCGACGCTCTCCCTTATGCGACTCCTGCATTAGGAAGCAGCCCAG
TAGTAGGTTGAGGCCGTTGAGCACCGCCGCCGCAAGGAATGGTGCATGCAAGGAGATGGCGCCCAACAGT
CCCCCGGCCACGGGGCCTGCCACCATACCCACGCCGAAACAAGCGCTCATGAGCCCGAAGTGGCGAGCCC
GATCTTCCCCATCGGTGATGTCGGCGATATAGGCGCCAGCAACCGCACCTGTGGCGCCGGTGATGCCGGC
CACGATGCGTCCGGCGTAGAGGATCGAGATCTCGATCCCGCGAAATTAATACGACTCACTATAGGGGAAT
TGTGAGCGGATAACAATTCCCCTCTAGAAATAATTTTGTTTAACTTTAAGGAGAAATTAACTATGGGCAG
CAGCCATCATCATCATCATCACAGCAGCGGCCTGGTGCCGCGCGGCAGCCATATGATGGTGAGCAAGGGC
GAGGAGCTGTTCACCGGGGTGGTGCCCATCCTGGTCGAGCTGGACGGCGACGTAAACGGCCACAAGTTCA
GCGTGTCCGGCGAGGGCGAGGGCGATGCCACCTACGGCAAGCTGACCCTGAAGCTGCTGTGCACCACCGG
CAAGCTGCCCGTGCCCTGGCCCACCCTCGTGACCACCCTGGGCTACGGCCTGCAGTGCTTCGCCCGCTAC
CCCGACCACATGAAGCAGCACGACTTCTTCAAGTCCGCCATGCCCGAAGGCTACGTCCAGGAGCGCACCA
TCTTCTTCAAGGACGACGGCAACTACAAGACCCGCGCCGAGGTGAAGTTCGAGGGCGACACCCTGGTGAA
CCGCATCGAGCTGAAGGGCATCGACTTCAAGGAGGACGGCAACATCCTGGGGCACAAGCTGGAGTACAAC
TACAACAGCCACAACGTCTATATCACCGCCGACAAGCAGAAGAACGGCATCAAGGCCAACTTCAAGATCC
GCCACAACATCGAGGACGGCGGCGTGCAGCTCGCCGACCACTACCAGCAGAACACCCCCATCGGCGACGG
CCCCGTGCTGCTGCCCGACAACCACTACCTGAGCTACCAGTCCGCCCTGTTCAAAGACCCCAACGAGAAG
CGCGATCACATGGTCCTGCTGGAGTTCCTGACCGCCGCCGGGATCACTGAGGGCATGAACGAGCTGTACA
AGAAGGGTAGTGGCATGCCATGGGAATCCCATATGATGTTTAAAATTGTGTATCCGAACGCCAAAGATTT
CTTTAGCTTCATCAACAGCATTACCAACGTTACGGATTCTATCATCCTGAACTTCACCGAAGATGGCATC
TTCAGTCGTCATCTGACGGAAGATAAAGTGCTGATGGCAATCATGCGCATTCCGAAAGATGTTCTGTCTG
AATACAGTATTGATAGCCCGACCTCTGTGAAACTGGATGTGAGCTCTGTGAAGAAAATTCTGAGCAAAGC
AAGTAGCAAAAAAGCGACGATTGAACTGACCGAAACGGATTCTGGCCTGAAAATCATCATCCGTGATGAA
AAATCTGGTGCCAAAAGTACCATCTACATCAAAGCAGAAAAAGGCCAGGTTGAACAGCTGACGGAACCGA
AAGTGAACCTGGCCGTTAATTTTACCACGGATGAAAGCGTGCTGAACGTTATCGCGGCCGATGTGACCCT
GGTTGGTGAAGAAATGCGTATCAGCACGGAAGAAGATAAAATCAAAATTGAAGCGGGCGAAGAAGGTAAA
CGCTATGTGGCCTTTCTGATGAAAGATAAACCGCTGAAAGAACTGAGCATCGATACCTCTGCCTCTAGTA
GCTACAGCGCAGAAATGTTCAAAGATGCGGTGAAAGGCCTGCGTGGTTTTAGTGCGCCGACGATGGTGTC
TTTCGGTGAAAATCTGCCGATGAAAATTGATGTGGAAGCAGTTAGCGGCGGTCACATGATCTTCTGGATT
GCGCCGCGCCTGTCGGGATCCGTAAGCTAACAAAGCCCGAAAGGAAGCTGAGTTGGCTGCTGCCACCGCT
GAGCAATAACTAGCATAACCCCTTGGGGCCTCTAAACGGGTCTTGAGGGGTTTTTTGCTGAAAGGAGGAA
CTATATCCGGATATCCCGCAAGAGGCCCGGCAGTACCGGCATAACCAAGCCTATGCCTACAGCATCCAGG
GTGACGGTGCCGAGGATGACGATGAGCGCATTGTTAGATTTCATACACGGTGCCTGACTGCGTTAGCAAT
TTAACTGTGATAAACTACCGCATTAAAGCTTATCGATGATAAGCTGTCAAACATGAGAA
